Addgene plasmid #126534: 2SP9
Purpose: 2-input history dependent program A then B;BFP-mKate2-sfGFP
Depositing lab: Jerome Bonnet. Depositing organization: CNRS UMR 5048, INSERM U1054, Centre de Biochimie Structurale. Publication: Rational programming of history-dependent logic in cellular populations. Zuniga A, Guiziou S, Mayonove P, Meriem ZB, Camacho M, Moreau V, Ciandrini L, Hersen P, Bonnet J. Nat Commun. 2020 Sep 21;11(1):4758. doi: 10.1038/s41467-020-18455-z. PubMed 32958811.
Backbone
  Vector backbone: pSB4K5
  Vector type: Bacterial Expression
Growth in bacteria
  Bacterial resistance: Kanamycin, 50 μg/mL
  Growth temperature: 37°C
  Growth strain: DH5alpha
  Copy number: Low Copy
Gene/Insert
  Gene/Insert name: 2-input A then B;BFP-mKate2-sfGFP
Terms and licenses: Academic/Nonprofit Terms; Industry Terms: Not Available to Industry
How to cite: 2SP9 was a gift from Jerome Bonnet (Addgene plasmid # 126534 ; http://n2t.net/addgene:126534 ; RRID:Addgene_126534)
