[The description below was written by a language model from this plasmid's Addgene catalogue record and pLannotate feature annotations shown in this document.]
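Description:
2SP9 is a bacterial expression plasmid built on the low-copy BioBrick backbone pSB4K5, carrying a synthetic "history-dependent" genetic program for use in E. coli. It replicates from the pSC101 origin together with its required Rep101 (RepA) initiator protein, which keeps copy number low, and it is selected with kanamycin through the KanR aminoglycoside phosphotransferase gene.

The payload is described as a 2-input program for the order "A then B" with the outputs BFP, mKate2 and sfGFP. The annotated sequence shows three fluorescent protein genes arranged around a single promoter region, detected as a partial match to the trc promoter. TagBFP lies downstream on the forward strand and is followed by the T7Te terminator, whereas superfolder GFP (upstream) and mKate2 (downstream of the terminator) are both on the reverse strand and so are not positioned for expression in the starting configuration. Hammerhead ribozyme elements (an sTRSV ribozyme ahead of TagBFP and a type III hammerhead fragment ahead of sfGFP) sit in the 5' leaders, where such self-cleaving sequences are commonly used to insulate translation from promoter context. Lambda t0 and his operon terminators flank the cassette.

This layout is consistent with a recombinase-driven scaffold in which successive DNA inversions or excisions redirect transcription from one reporter to another, so that colour reports which inputs a cell has seen and in what order. However, the feature table annotates no recombinase attachment sites, and the record does not state the identity of inputs A and B or of any recombinases, which are presumably supplied separately. The plasmid serves as a fluorescent readout for programming and tracking sequential logic in bacterial populations.
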