Features (pLannotate 1.2.2; 13 found; start..end, strand, type, name):
    175..269     -  terminator     lambda t0 terminator: transcription terminator from phage lambda
    306..365     +  terminator     his operon terminator: This putative transcriptin terminator from the E. coli his operon has a 2-bp deletion introduced during synthesis. Its efficiency has not been determined.
    444..1157    -  CDS            superfolder GFP: GFP variant that folds robustly even when fused to poorly folded proteins (Pédelacq et al., 2006)
   1196..1250    -  ncRNA          Hammerhead 3 (fragment): Accession: RF00008 - Hammerhead ribozyme (type III)
   1305..1329    +  promoter       trc promoter (fragment): strong E. coli promoter; hybrid between the trp and lac UV5 promoters
   1393..1442    +  misc_RNA       sTRSV HHRz: hammerhead ribozyme from the tobacco ringspot virus satellite RNA (Khvorova et al., 2003)
   1484..2173    +  CDS            TagBFP: TagBFP is a basic (constitutively fluorescent) blue fluorescent protein published in 2008, derived from Entacmaea quadricolor. It is reported to be a very rapidly-maturing monomer with very low acid sensitivity.
   2224..2251    +  terminator     T7Te terminator: phage T7 early transcription terminator
   2358..3047    -  CDS            mKate2: mKate2 is a basic (constitutively fluorescent) red fluorescent protein published in 2009, derived from Entacmaea quadricolor. It is reported to be a rapidly-maturing monomer with moderate acid sensitivity.
   3329..3369    -  terminator     bacterial terminator (fragment): putative bacterial transcription terminator
   3381..4196    -  CDS            KanR: aminoglycoside phosphotransferase confers resistance to kanamycin in bacteria or G418 (Geneticin®) in eukaryotes
   4554..5504    -  CDS            Rep101: RepA protein needed for replication with the pSC101 origin; rep101
   5552..5774    -  rep_origin     pSC101 ori: low-copy replication origin that requires the Rep101 protein
>Addgene plasmid #126534 | 2SP9 | addgene full sequence | sequence record 246180 | Addgene NGS Result
GGTCTGCTATGTGGTGCTATCTGACTTTTTGCTGTTCAGCAGTTCCTGCCCTCTGATTTTCCAGTCTGAC
CACTTCGGATTATCCCGTGACAGGTCATTCAGACTGGCTAATGCACCCAGTAAGGCAGCGGTATCATCAA
CAGGCTTACCCGTCTTACTGTCCCTAGTGCTTGGATTCTCACCAATAAAAAACGCCCGGCGGCAACCGAG
CGTTCTGAACAAATCCAGATGGAGTTCTGAGGTCATTACTGGATCTATCAACAGGAGTCCAAGCGAGCTC
GTAAACTTGGTCTGACAGCTCTAGCTCCGGCAAAAAAACGGGCAAGGTGTCACCACCCTGCCCTTTTTCT
TTAAAACCGAAAAGATTACTTCGCGTTTGCCACCTGACGTCTAAGAACTCGGATACCCTTACTCTGTTGA
AAACGAATAGATAGGTTTTATCATTTGTACAGTTCATCCATACCATGCGTGATGCCCGCTGCGGTTACGA
ACTCCAGCAGAACCATATGATCGCGTTTCTCGTTCGGATCTTTAGACAGAACGCTTTGCGTGCTCAGATA
GTGATTGTCTGGCAGCAGAACAGGACCATCACCGATTGGAGTGTTTTGCTGGTAGTGATCAGCCAGCTGC
ACGCTGCCATCCTCCACGTTGTGGCGAATTTTAAAATTCGCTTTAATGCCATTTTTTTGTTTATCGGCGG
TGATGTAAACATTGTGGCTGTTAAAATTGTATTCCAGCTTATGGCCCAGGATATTGCCGTCTTCTTTAAA
GTCAATGCCTTTCAGCTCAATGCGGTTTACCAGGGTATCGCCTTCAAATTTCACTTCCGCACGCGTTTTG
TACGTGCCGTCATCCTTAAAGGAAATCGTGCGTTCCTGCACATAGCCTTCCGGCATGGCGGACTTGAAGA
AGTCATGCTGCTTCATATGGTCCGGATAACGAGCAAAGCACTGAACACCATAAGTCAGCGTCGTTACCAG
AGTCGGCCAAGGTACCGGCAGTTTACCAGTAGTACAGATGAACTTCAGCGTCAGTTTACCATTAGTTGCG
TCACCTTCACCCTCGCCACGCACGGAAAACTTATGACCGTTGACATCACCATCCAGTTCCACCAGAATAG
GGACGACACCAGTGAACAGCTCTTCGCCTTTACGCATCTAGTATTTCTCCTCTTTTTAAACAAAATTATT
TGTAGAGGGGTGTTTCGTCCTTTCGGACTCATCAGTCAAGGTACGCACCTTGAGACACCCTATGCCAACA
CAATTAACATCTCAATCAAGGTAAATGCTTTTTGCTTTTTTTGCTTGACAATTAATCATCCGGCTCGTAA
TGTTTGTGGATCGGCCGGCTTGTCGACGACGGCGGTCTCCGTCGTCAGGATCATCCGGGCAGCTGTCACC
GGATGTGCTTTCCGGTCTGATGAGTCCGTGAGGACGAAACAGCCTCTACAAATAATTTTGTTTAAAAAGA
GGAGAAATACTAGATGAGCGAGCTGATTAAGGAGAACATGCACATGAAGCTGTACATGGAGGGCACCGTG
GACAACCATCACTTCAAGTGCACATCCGAGGGCGAAGGCAAGCCCTACGAGGGCACCCAGACCATGAGAA
TCAAGGTGGTCGAGGGCGGCCCTCTCCCCTTCGCCTTCGACATCCTGGCTACTAGCTTCCTCTACGGCAG
CAAGACCTTCATCAACCACACCCAGGGCATCCCCGACTTCTTCAAGCAGTCCTTCCCTGAGGGCTTCACA
TGGGAGAGAGTCACCACATACGAAGACGGGGGCGTGCTGACCGCTACCCAGGACACCAGCCTCCAGGACG
GCTGCCTCATCTACAACGTCAAGATCAGAGGGGTGAACTTCACATCCAACGGCCCTGTGATGCAGAAGAA
AACACTCGGCTGGGAGGCCTTCACCGAGACGCTGTACCCCGCTGACGGCGGCCTGTAAGGCAGAAACGAC
ATGGCCCTGAAGCTCGTGGGCGGGAGCCATCTGATCGCAAACATCAAGACCACATATAGATCCAAGAAAC
CCGCTAAGAACCTCAAGATGCCTGGCGTCTACTATGTGGACTACAGACTGGAAAGAATCAAGGAGGCCAA
CAACGAGACCTACGTCGAGCAGCACGAGGTGGCAGTGGCCAGATACTGCGACCTCCCTAGCAAACTGGGG
CACTAAAGGCAACTGAAACGATTCGGATCCTGTATTACTATTCTTATCACACTGGCTCACCTTCGGGTGG
GCCTTTCTGCGTTTATATACTAGAGAGAGAATATAAAAAGCCAGATTATTAATCCGGCTTTTTTATTATT
TACTTTATCTGAGAATAGTCAATCTTCGGAAATCCCAGGTGTTATCAACGATGTCCTAATTTCGACGGAA
GGTCACAATAACGGGCTACGGCTACTTCATGTTGTTCAACGTAGGTTTCTTTATCAGCTTCTTTAATACG
TTCTAAGCGACGATCAACATAGTATACTCCAGGCATTTTAAGGTTTTTAGCGGGTTTTTTGGAACGATAG
GTTGTTTTCAGGTTGCAGATTAAATGACCGCCTCCAACTAATTTCAGTGCCATGTCTGCGCGTCCTTCTA
AGCCACCGTCCGCAGGATATAAGGTTTCTGTTGATGCTTCCCAACCAAGAGTTTTTTTTTGCATTACGGG
TCCGTTACTCGGGAAATTTACGCCACGGATTTTAACATTGTAAATCAGACAGCCATCTTGTAAACTCGTA
TCTTGAGTTGCTGTAAGTACACCGCCATCTTCATAAGTTGTTACACGTTCCCAGGTAAAGCCTTCAGGAA
AGGACTGTTTAAAAAAGTCAGGAATGCCTTGGGTGTGATTGATAAAAGTTTTAGACCCGTACATAAAGCT
CGTTGCGAGAATGTCAAACGCAAAGGGCAGGGGTCCACCTTCAACTGCTTTGATGCGCATTGTTTGTGTG
CCTTCATATGGTTTACCTTCACCTTCGGATGTGCATTTGAAATGATGATTGTTGACAGTACCTTCCATAT
ATAATTTCATGTGCATATTTTCTTTAATTAATTCTGACATCTAGTATTTCTCCTCTTTTTAAACAAAATT
ATTTGTAGAGGTGGTTTCGCTCTGCCTTGAGCTCATCAGGTGATCGAGTTTCAGATCACGACCACTGCGA
GTTTTTATTTCGTTTATTTCAATTAAGGTAACTAAAAAACTCCTTTACTCAGGTCTGCCGTAAGGGGGGT
TTGTACCGTACACCACTGAGACCGCGGTGGTTGACCAGACAAACCACGAATTATTGACCACTTCCGAGTA
GAATCGTGCTTCAGTAAGAGCTCACTCAAAGGCGGTAATCAGATAAAAAAAATCCTTAGCTTTCGCTAAG
GATGATTTCTGCTAGTATTATTAGAAAAACTCATCGAGCATCAAATGAAACTGCAATTTATTCATATCAG
GATTATCAATACCATATTTTTGAAAAAGCCGTTTCTGTAATGAAGGAGAAAACTCACCGAGGCAGTTCCA
AAGAATGGCAAGGTCCTGGTAACGGTCTGCGATTCCGACCCGTCCAACATCAATACAACCTATTAATTTC
CCCTCGTCAAAAATAAGGTTATCAAGTGAGAAATCACCATGAGTGACGACTGAATCCGGTGAGAATGGCA
AGAGCTTGTGCATTTCTTTCCAGACTTGTTCAACAGGCCAGCCATTACGCTCGTCATCAAAATCACTCGC
ATCAACCAAACCGTTATTCATGCGTGATTGCGCCTGAGCAAGACGAAATACACGATCGCTGTTAAAAGGA
CAATTACAAACAGGAATCGAATGTAACCGGCGCAGGAACACGGCCAGCGCATCAACAATATTTTCACCTG
AATCAGGATATTCTTCTAATACCTGGAAGGCTGTTTTCCCAGGAATCGCGGTGGTGAGTAACCACGCATC
ATCAGGAGTACGGATAAAATGCTTGATGGTCGGGAGAGGCATAAACTCCGTCAGCCAGTTGAGACGGACC
ATCTCATCTGTAACATCATTGGCAACGCTACCTTTGCCATGTTTCAGAAACAACTCTGGCGCATCGGGCT
TCCCATACAAGCGATAGATTGTCGCACCTGATTGCCCGACATTATCGCGAGCCCATTTATACCCATATAA
ATCAGCGTCCATGTTGGAGTTTAAGCGCGGACGGGAGCAAGACGTTTCCCGTTGAATATGGCTCATAACA
CCCCTTGTATTACTGTTTATGTAAGCAGACAGTTTTATTGTTCATGATGATATATTTTTATCTTGTGCAA
TGTAACATCAGAGATTTTGAGACACAACGTGGCTTTGTTGAATAAATCGAACTTTTGCTGAGTTGAAGAA
TCAGCTCTAGTAGTTACATTGTCGATCTGTTCATGGTGAACAGCTTTGAATGCACCAAAAACTCGTAAAA
GCTCTGATGTATCTATCTTTTTTACACCGTTTTCATCTGTGCATATGGACAGTTTTCCCTTTGATATGTA
ACGGTGAACAGTTGTTCTACTTTTGTTTGTTAGTCTTGATGCTTCACTGATAGATACAAGAGCCATAAGA
ACCTCAGATCCTTCCGTATTTAGCCAGTATGTTCTCTAGTGTGGTTCGTTGTTTTTGCGTGAGCCATGAG
AACGAACCATTGAGATCATACTTACTTTGCATGTCACTCAAAAATTTTGCCTCAAAACTGGTGAGCTGAA
TTTTTGCAGTTAAAGCATCGTGTAGTGTTTTTCTTAGTCCGTTATGTAGGTAGGAATCTGATGTAATGGT
TGTTGGTATTTTGTCACCATTCATTTTTATCTGGTTGTTCTCAAGTTCGGTTACGAGATCCATTTGTCTA
TCTAGTTCAACTTGGAAAATCAACGTATCAGTCGGGCGGCCTCGCTTATCAACCACCAATTTCATATTGC
TGTAAGTGTTTAAATCTTTACTTATTGGTTTCAAAACCCATTGGTTAAGCCTTTTAAACTCATGGTAGTT
ATTTTCAAGCATTAACATGAACTTAAATTCATCAAGGCTAATCTCTATATTTGCCTTGTGAGTTTTCTTT
TGTGTTAGTTCTTTTAATAACCACTCATAAATCCTCATAGAGTATTTGTTTTCAAAAGACTTAACATGTT
CCAGATTATATTTTATGAATTTTTTTAACTGGAAAAGATAAGGCAATATCTCTTCACTAAAAACTAATTC
TAATTTTTCGCTTGAGAACTTGGCATAGTTTGTCCACTGGAAAATCTCAAAGCCTTTAACCAAAGGATTC
CTGATTTCCACAGTTCTCGTCATCAGCTCTCTGGTTGCTTTAGCTAATACACCATAAGCATTTTCCCTAC
TGATGTTCATCATCTGAGCGTATTGGTTATAAGTGAACGATACCGTCCGTTCTTTCCTTGTAGGGTTTTC
AATCGTGGGGTTGAGTAGTGCCACACAGCATAAAATTAGCTTGGTTTCATGCTCCGTTAAGTCATAGCGA
CTAATCGCTAGTTCATTTGCTTTGAAAACAACTAATTCAGACATACATCTCAATTGGTCTAGGTGATTTT
AATCACTATACCAATTGAGATGGGCTAGTCAATGATAATTACATGTCCTTTTCCTTTGAGTTGTGGGTAT
CTGTAAATTCTGCTAGACCTTTGCTGGAAAACTTGTAAATTCTGCTAGACCCTCTGTAAATTCCGCTAGA
CCTTTGTGTGTTTTTTTTGTTTATATTCAAGTGGTTATAATTTATAGAATAAAGAAAGAATAAAAAAAGA
TAAAAAGAATAGATCCCAGCCCTGTGTATAACTCACTACTTTAGTCAGTTCCGCAGTATTACAAAAGGAT
GTCGCAAACGCTGTTTGCTCCTCTACAAAACAGACCTTAAAACCCTAAAGGCTTAAGTAGCACCCTCGCA
AGCTCGGGCAAATCGCTGAATATTCCTTTTGTCTCCGACCATCAGGCACCTGAGTCGCTGTCTTTTTCGT
GACATTCAGTTCGCTGCGCTCACGGCTCTGGCAGTGAATGGGGGTAAATGGCACTACAGGCGCCTTTTAT
GGATTCATGCAAGGAAACTACCCATAATACAAGAAAAGCCCGTCACGGGCTTCTCAGGGCGTTTTATGGC
G
