>Addgene plasmid #126534 | 2SP9 | depositor partial sequence | sequence record 242327 | 2SP9 sequence 6288 bps
CTCGGATACCCTTACTCTGTTGAAAACGAATAGATAGGTTTTATCATTTGTACAGTTCATCCATACCATG
CGTGATGCCCGCTGCGGTTACGAACTCCAGCAGAACCATATGATCGCGTTTCTCGTTCGGATCTTTAGAC
AGAACGCTTTGCGTGCTCAGATAGTGATTGTCTGGCAGCAGAACAGGACCATCACCGATTGGAGTGTTTT
GCTGGTAGTGATCAGCCAGCTGCACGCTGCCATCCTCCACGTTGTGGCGAATTTTAAAATTCGCTTTAAT
GCCATTTTTTTGTTTATCGGCGGTGATGTAAACATTGTGGCTGTTAAAATTGTATTCCAGCTTATGGCCC
AGGATATTGCCGTCTTCTTTAAAGTCAATGCCTTTCAGCTCAATGCGGTTTACCAGGGTATCGCCTTCAA
ATTTCACTTCCGCACGCGTTTTGTACGTGCCGTCATCCTTAAAGGAAATCGTGCGTTCCTGCACATAGCC
TTCCGGCATGGCGGACTTGAAGAAGTCATGCTGCTTCATATGGTCCGGATAACGAGCAAAGCACTGAACA
CCATAAGTCAGCGTCGTTACCAGAGTCGGCCAAGGTACCGGCAGTTTACCAGTAGTACAGATGAACTTCA
GCGTCAGTTTACCATTAGTTGCGTCACCTTCACCCTCGCCACGCACGGAAAACTTATGACCGTTGACATC
ACCATCCAGTTCCACCAGAATAGGGACGACACCAGTGAACAGCTCTTCGCCTTTACGCATCTAGTATTTC
TCCTCTTTTTAAACAAAATTATTTGTAGAGGGGTGTTTCGTCCTTTCGGACTCATCAGTCAAGGTACGCA
CCTTGAGACACCCTATGCCAACACAATTAACATCTCAATCAAGGTAAATGCTTTTTGCTTTTTTTGCTTG
ACAATTAATCATCCGGCTCGTAATGTTTGTGGATCGGCCGGCTTGTCGACGACGGCGGTCTCCGTCGTCA
GGATCATCCGGGCAGCTGTCACCGGATGTGCTTTCCGGTCTGATGAGTCCGTGAGGACGAAACAGCCTCT
ACAAATAATTTTGTTTAAAAAGAGGAGAAATACTAGATGAGCGAGCTGATTAAGGAGAACATGCACATGA
AGCTGTACATGGAGGGCACCGTGGACAACCATCACTTCAAGTGCACATCCGAGGGCGAAGGCAAGCCCTA
CGAGGGCACCCAGACCATGAGAATCAAGGTGGTCGAGGGCGGCCCTCTCCCCTTCGCCTTCGACATCCTG
GCTACTAGCTTCCTCTACGGCAGCAAGACCTTCATCAACCACACCCAGGGCATCCCCGACTTCTTCAAGC
AGTCCTTCCCTGAGGGCTTCACATGGGAGAGAGTCACCACATACGAAGACGGGGGCGTGCTGACCGCTAC
CCAGGACACCAGCCTCCAGGACGGCTGCCTCATCTACAACGTCAAGATCAGAGGGGTGAACTTCACATCC
AACGGCCCTGTGATGCAGAAGAAAACACTCGGCTGGGAGGCCTTCACCGAGACGCTGTACCCCGCTGACG
GCGGCCTGGAAGGCAGAAACGACATGGCCCTGAAGCTCGTGGGCGGGAGCCATCTGATCGCAAACATCAA
GACCACATATAGATCCAAGAAACCCGCTAAGAACCTCAAGATGCCTGGCGTCTACTATGTGGACTACAGA
CTGGAAAGAATCAAGGAGGCCAACAACGAGACCTACGTCGAGCAGCACGAGGTGGCAGTGGCCAGATACT
GCGACCTCCCTAGCAAACTGGGGCACTAAAGGCAACTGAAACGATTCGGATCCTGTATTACTATTCTTAT
CACACTGGCTCACCTTCGGGTGGGCCTTTCTGCGTTTATATACTAGAGAGAGAATATAAAAAGCCAGATT
ATTAATCCGGCTTTTTTATTATTTACTTTATCTGAGAATAGTCAATCTTCGGAAATCCCAGGTGTTATCA
ACGATGTCCTAATTTCGACGGAAGGTCACAATAACGGGCTACGGCTACTTCATGTTGTTCAACGTAGGTT
TCTTTATCAGCTTCTTTAATACGTTCTAAGCGACGATCAACATAGTATACTCCAGGCATTTTAAGGTTTT
TAGCGGGTTTTTTGGAACGATAGGTTGTTTTCAGGTTGCAGATTAAATGACCGCCTCCAACTAATTTCAG
TGCCATGTCTGCGCGTCCTTCTAAGCCACCGTCCGCAGGATATAAGGTTTCTGTTGATGCTTCCCAACCA
AGAGTTTTTTTTTGCATTACGGGTCCGTTACTCGGGAAATTTACGCCACGGATTTTAACATTGTAAATCA
GACAGCCATCTTGTAAACTCGTATCTTGAGTTGCTGTAAGTACACCGCCATCTTCATAAGTTGTTACACG
TTCCCAGGTAAAGCCTTCAGGAAAGGACTGTTTAAAAAAGTCAGGAATGCCTTGGGTGTGATTGATAAAA
GTTTTAGACCCGTACATAAAGCTCGTTGCGAGAATGTCAAACGCAAAGGGCAGGGGTCCACCTTCAACTG
CTTTGATGCGCATTGTTTGTGTGCCTTCATATGGTTTACCTTCACCTTCGGATGTGCATTTGAAATGATG
ATTGTTGACAGTACCTTCCATATATAATTTCATGTGCATATTTTCTTTAATTAATTCTGACATCTAGTAT
TTCTCCTCTTTTTAAACAAAATTATTTGTAGAGGTGGTTTCGCTCTGCCTTGAGCTCATCAGGTGATCGA
GTTTCAGATCACGACCACTGCGAGTTTTTATTTCGTTTATTTCAATTAAGGTAACTAAAAAACTCCTTTA
CTCAGGTCTGCCGTAAGGGGGGTTTGTACCGTACACCACTGAGACCGCGGTGGTTGACCAGACAAACCAC
GAATTATTGACCACTTCCGAGTAGAATCGTGCTTCAGTAAGAGAGTCACTAAGGGTTAGTTAGTTAGATT
AGCAGAAAGTCAAAAGCCTCCGACCGGAGGCTTTTGACTAAAACTTCCCTTGGGGTTATCATTGGGGCTC
ACTCAAAGGCGGTAATCAGATAAAAAAAATCCTTAGCTTTCGCTAAGGATGATTTCTGCTAGTATTATTA
GAAAAACTCATCGAGCATCAAATGAAACTGCAATTTATTCATATCAGGATTATCAATACCATATTTTTGA
AAAAGCCGTTTCTGTAATGAAGGAGAAAACTCACCGAGGCAGTTCCAAAGAATGGCAAGGTCCTGGTAAC
GGTCTGCGATTCCGACCCGTCCAACATCAATACAACCTATTAATTTCCCCTCGTCAAAAATAAGGTTATC
AAGTGAGAAATCACCATGAGTGACGACTGAATCCGGTGAGAATGGCAAGAGCTTGTGCATTTCTTTCCAG
ACTTGTTCAACAGGCCAGCCATTACGCTCGTCATCAAAATCACTCGCATCAACCAAACCGTTATTCATGC
GTGATTGCGCCTGAGCAAGACGAAATACACGATCGCTGTTAAAAGGACAATTACAAACAGGAATCGAATG
TAACCGGCGCAGGAACACGGCCAGCGCATCAACAATATTTTCACCTGAATCAGGATATTCTTCTAATACC
TGGAAGGCTGTTTTCCCAGGAATCGCGGTGGTGAGTAACCACGCATCATCAGGAGTACGGATAAAATGCT
TGATGGTCGGGAGAGGCATAAACTCCGTCAGCCAGTTGAGACGGACCATCTCATCTGTAACATCATTGGC
AACGCTACCTTTGCCATGTTTCAGAAACAACTCTGGCGCATCGGGCTTCCCATACAAGCGATAGATTGTC
GCACCTGATTGCCCGACATTATCGCGAGCCCATTTATACCCATATAAATCAGCGTCCATGTTGGAGTTTA
AGCGCGGACGGGAGCAAGACGTTTCCCGTTGAATATGGCTCATAACACCCCTTGTATTACTGTTTATGTA
AGCAGACAGTTTTATTGTTCATGATGATATATTTTTATCTTGTGCAATGTAACATCAGAGATTTTGAGAC
ACAACGTGGCTTTGTTGAATAAATCGAACTTTTGCTGAGTTGAAGGATCAGCTCTAGTAGTTACATTGTC
GATCTGTTCATGGTGAACAGCTTTAAATGCACCAAAAACTCGTAAAAGCTCTGATGTATCTATCTTTTTT
ACACCGTTTTCATCTGTGCATATGGACAGTTTTCCCTTTGATATCTAACGGTGAACAGTTGTTCTACTTT
TGTTTGTTAGTCTTGATGCTTCACTGATAGATACAAGAGCCATAAGAACCTCAGATCCTTCCGTATTTAG
CCAGTATGTTCTCTAGTGTGGTTCGTTGTTTTTGCGTGAGCCATGAGAACGAACCATTGAGATCATGCTT
ACTTTGCATGTCACTCAAAAATTTTGCCTCAAAACTGGTGAGCTGAATTTTTGCAGTTAAAGCATCGTGT
AGTGTTTTTCTTAGTCCGTTACGTAGGTAGGAATCTGATGTAATGGTTGTTGGTATTTTGTCACCATTCA
TTTTTATCTGGTTGTTCTCAAGTTCGGTTACGAGATCCATTTGTCTATCTAGTTCAACTTGGAAAATCAA
CGTATCAGTCGGGCGGCCTCGCTTATCAACCACCAATTTCATATTGCTGTAAGTGTTTAAATCTTTACTT
ATTGGTTTCAAAACCCATTGGTTAAGCCTTTTAAACTCATGGTAGTTATTTTCAAGCATTAACATGAACT
TAAATTCATCAAGGCTAATCTCTATATTTGCCTTGTGAGTTTTCTTTTGTGTTAGTTCTTTTAATAACCA
CTCATAAATCCTCATAGAGTATTTGTTTTCAAAAGACTTAACATGTTCCAGATTATATTTTATGAATTTT
TTTAACTGGAAAAGATAAGGCAATATCTCTTCACTAAAAACTAATTCTAATTTTTCGCTTGAGAACTTGG
CATAGTTTGTCCACTGGAAAATCTCAAAGCCTTTAACCAAAGGATTCCTGATTTCCACAGTTCTCGTCAT
CAGCTCTCTGGTTGCTTTAGCTAATACACCATAAGCATTTTCCCTACTGATGTTCATCATCTGAGCGTAT
TGGTTATAAGTGAACGATACCGTCCGTTCTTTCCTTGTAGGGTTTTCAATCGTGGGGTTGAGTAGTGCCA
CACAGCATAAAATTAGCTTGGTTTCATGCTCCGTTAAGTCATAGCGACTAATCGCTAGTTCATTTGCTTT
GAAAACAACTAATTCAGACATACATCTCAATTGGTCTAGGTGATTTTAATCACTATACCAATTGAGATGG
GCTAGTCAATGATAATTACATGTCCTTTTCCTTTGAGTTGTGGGTATCTGTAAATTCTGCTAGACCTTTG
CTGGAAAACTTGTAAATTCTGCTAGACCCTCTGTAAATTCCGCTAGACCTTTGTGTGTTTTTTTTGTTTA
TATTCAAGTGGTTATAATTTATAGAATAAAGAAAGAATAAAAAAAGATAAAAAGAATAGATCCCAGCCCT
GTGTATAACTCACTACTTTAGTCAGTTCCGCAGTATTACAAAAGGATGTCGCAAACGCTGTTTGCTCCTC
TACAAAACAGACCTTAAAACCCTAAAGGCTTAAGTAGCACCCTCGCAAGCTCGGGCAAATCGCTGAATAT
TCCTTTTGTCTCCGACCATCAGGCACCTGAGTCGCTGTCTTTTTCGTGACATTCAGTTCGCTGCGCTCAC
GGCTCTGGCAGTGAATGGGGGTAAATGGCACTACAGGCGCCTTTTATGGATTCATGCAAGGAAACTACCC
ATAATACAAGAAAAGCCCGTCACGGGCTTCTCAGGGCGTTTTATGGCGGGTCTGCTATGTGGTGCTATCT
GACTTTTTGCTGTTCAGCAGTTCCTGCCCTCTGATTTTCCAGTCTGACCACTTCGGATTATCCCGTGACA
GGTCATTCAGACTGGCTAATGCACCCAGTAAGGCAGCGGTATCATCAACAGGCTTACCCGTCTTACTGTC
CCTAGTGCTTGGATTCTCACCAATAAAAAACGCCCGGCGGCAACCGAGCGTTCTGAACAAATCCAGATGG
AGTTCTGAGGTCATTACTGGATCTATCAACAGGAGTCCAAGCGAGCTCGTAAACTTGGTCTGACAGCTCT
AGCTCCGGCAAAAAAACGGGCAAGGTGTCACCACCCTGCCCTTTTTCTTTAAAACCGAAAAGATTACTTC
GCGTTTGCCACCTGACGTCTAAGAAAAGGAATATTCAGCAATTTGCCCGTGCCGAAGAAAGGCCCACCCG
TGAAGGTGAGCCAGTGAGTTGATTGCTACGTAATTAGTTAGTTAGCCCTTAGTGACTC
